Addgene plasmid #35200: pBID-UASC
Purpose: (Empty Backbone)
Depositing lab: Brian McCabe. Depositing organization: Columbia University. Publication: A modular toolset for recombination transgenesis and neurogenetic analysis of Drosophila. Wang JW, Beck ES, McCabe BD. PLoS One. 2012;7(7):e42102. Epub 2012 Jul 25. 10.1371/journal.pone.0042102 PubMed 22848718.
Backbone
  Vector backbone: pBID-UASC
  Backbone manufacturer: Ji-Wu Wang and Brian McCabe
  Backbone size (bp): 9394
  Vector type: Drosophila Transgene Expression
  Promoter: Drosophila Synthetic Core Promoter (DSCP)
Growth in bacteria
  Bacterial resistance: Ampicillin, 100 μg/mL
  Growth temperature: 37°C
  Growth strain: DH5alpha
  Copy number: Unknown
Terms and licenses: Academic/Nonprofit Terms; Industry Terms: Not Available to Industry
Depositor comments: Generation of ϕC31transgenic Drosophila for GAL4 driven expression. Multiple cloning site is flanked by gypsy insulator sequences to allow uniform transgene expression between insertion sites. MCS shares similarity to pUAST. 10 UAS binding sites, Drosophila Synthetic Core promoter (DSCP). Transgene selection using white gene. loxP site facilitates elimination of transgene markers via Cre recombinase-mediated excision with ZH-attP landing sites. Ampicillin resistant. Please see the associated publication for more information: Wang J-W, Beck ES, McCabe BD (2012) A Modular Toolset for Recombination Transgenesis and Neurogenetic Analysis of Drosophila. PLoS ONE 7(7): e42102 http://www.plosone.org/article/info:doi%2F10.1371%2Fjournal.pone.0042102
How to cite: pBID-UASC was a gift from Brian McCabe (Addgene plasmid # 35200 ; http://n2t.net/addgene:35200 ; RRID:Addgene_35200)
