[The description below was written by a language model from this plasmid's Addgene catalogue record and pLannotate feature annotations shown in this document.]
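Description:
pBID-UASC is a 9,394 bp empty-backbone vector for making transgenic Drosophila by φC31 integrase-mediated, site-specific insertion, with the cloned gene placed under GAL4/UAS control. In E. coli it is maintained through a high-copy ColE1/pUC-type origin and selected with ampicillin via the β-lactamase gene. It also carries an f1 origin, remnants of the lacZα/lac promoter region, and flanking T7 and T3 promoters, which suggest a phagemid-style cloning-vector ancestry.

The expression cassette consists of ten GAL4 binding sites, annotated as two tandem 5X UAS blocks. According to the record, these are followed by the Drosophila Synthetic Core Promoter (DSCP) and a multiple cloning site similar to that of pUAST. The feature table does not annotate the DSCP or this cloning site, but they presumably lie in the unannotated gap between the UAS repeats and the downstream SV40 sequences. That SV40 segment supplies the small t intron and the polyadenylation signal for transcript processing; the small t and large T antigen fragments and the NLS annotated there are incidental parts of this 3′ region rather than functional coding sequences. Gypsy insulators flank the whole cassette to buffer it from chromosomal position effects, so that expression is more uniform between insertion sites.

An attB site allows recombination into genomic attP landing sites, and the mini-white gene provides an eye-colour marker for identifying transformants. A single loxP site next to mini-white lets Cre recombinase excise marker sequences after integration into ZH-attP landing sites. The vector is intended for cloning a gene of interest to achieve tissue-specific, GAL4-driven expression in flies, and belongs to a modular toolset for recombination transgenesis and neurogenetic analysis.
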