Features (pLannotate 1.2.2; 26 found; start..end, strand, type, name):
     30..458     -  rep_origin     f1 ori (sequence partly withheld): f1 bacteriophage origin of replication; arrow indicates direction of (+) strand synthesis
    463..620     -  CDS            lacZα (fragment): LacZα fragment of β-galactosidase; lacZ fragment
    623..641     +  promoter       T7 promoter: promoter for bacteriophage T7 RNA polymerase
    666..4802    +  gene           mini-white: white; This modified version of the white gene lacks part of the first intron.
   4809..4842    -  protein_bind   loxP: Cre-mediated recombination occurs in the 8-bp core sequence (GCATACAT). Cre recombinase
   4855..5285    +  protein_bind   gypsy insulator: chromatin insulator from Drosophila Su(Hw), CP190, and Mod(mdg4)67.2
   5313..5332    -  misc_feature   MCS (fragment): pUC18/19 multiple cloning site
   5331..5425    +  protein_bind   5X UAS: five tandem copies of the "ScaI site" 17-mer CGGAGTACTGTCCTCCG, an upstream activating sequence (UAS) that efficiently binds yeast Gal4 (Webster et al., 1988; Pfeiffer et al., 2010) GAL4
   5429..5450    -  misc_feature   MCS (fragment): pUC18/19 multiple cloning site
   5449..5543    +  protein_bind   5X UAS: five tandem copies of the "ScaI site" 17-mer CGGAGTACTGTCCTCCG, an upstream activating sequence (UAS) that efficiently binds yeast Gal4 (Webster et al., 1988; Pfeiffer et al., 2010) GAL4
   5755..5829    +  CDS            small t antigen (fragment): SV40 (simian virus 40) small t antigen
   5831..5896    +  intron         small t intron: SV40 (simian virus 40) small t antigen intron
   6026..6046    +  CDS            SV40 NLS: nuclear localization signal of SV40 (simian virus 40) large T antigen
   6053..6187    +  CDS            LT_POVHA (fragment): Protein inferred from homology: Swiss-Prot protein existence level 3. Isoform large T antigen is a key early protein essential for both driving viral replication and inducing cellular transformation. Plays a role in viral genome replication by driving entry of quiescent cells into the cell cycle and by autoregulating the synthesis of viral early mRNA. Displays highly oncogenic activities by corrupting the host cellular checkpoint mechanisms that guard cell division and the transcription, replication, and repair of DNA. Participates in the modulation of cellular gene expression preceeding viral
   6212..6295    +  CDS            large T antigen (fragment): large T antigen from SV40 (simian virus 40)
   6318..6452    +  polyA_signal   SV40 poly(A) signal: SV40 polyadenylation signal
   6454..6884    +  protein_bind   gypsy insulator: chromatin insulator from Drosophila Su(Hw), CP190, and Mod(mdg4)67.2
   6918..6987    +  protein_bind   attB: attB site for the φC31 integrase (Groth et al., 2000) phage φC31 integrase
   7206..7224    -  promoter       T3 promoter: promoter for bacteriophage T3 RNA polymerase
   7269..7285    -  protein_bind   lac operator: The lac repressor binds to the lac operator to inhibit transcription in E. coli. This inhibition can be relieved by adding lactose or isopropyl-β-D-thiogalactopyranoside (IPTG). lac repressor encoded by lacI
   7293..7323    -  promoter       lac promoter: promoter for the E. coli lac operon
   7338..7359    -  protein_bind   CAP binding site: CAP binding activates transcription in the presence of cAMP. E. coli catabolite activator protein
   7372..7464    -  CDS            lacI (fragment): lac repressor; lacI; The lac repressor binds to the lac operator to inhibit transcription in E. coli. This inhibition can be relieved by adding lactose or isopropyl-β-D-thiogalactopyranoside (IPTG).
   7647..8235    -  rep_origin     ori: high-copy-number ColE1/pMB1/pBR322/pUC origin of replication
   8406..9266    -  CDS            AmpR: β-lactamase; bla; confers resistance to ampicillin, carbenicillin, and related antibiotics
   9267..9371    -  promoter       AmpR promoter: bla
>Addgene plasmid #35200 | pBID-UASC | depositor full sequence | sequence record 42850 | pBID-UASC sequence 9394 bps
CTAAATTGTAAGCGTTAATATTTTGTTAAAATTCGCGTTAAATTTTTGTTAAATCAGCTCATTTTTTAAC
CAATAGGCCGAAATCGGCAAAATCCCTTATAAATCAAAAGAATAGACCGAGATAGGGT
[37 nt withheld, positions 129-165]
AAAGAACGTGGACTCCAACGTCAAAGG
[49 nt withheld, positions 193-241]
T
[91 nt withheld, positions 243-333]
G
[124 nt withheld, positions 335-458]
CCCATTCGCCATTCAGGCTGCGCAACTGTTGGGAAGGGCGATCGGTGCGGGCCTCTTCGCTATTACGCCA
GCTGGCGAAAGGGGGATGTGCTGCAAGGCGATTAAGTTGGGTAACGCCAGGGTTTTCCCAGTCACGACGT
TGTAAAACGACGGCCAGTGAATTGTAATACGACTCACTATAGGGCGAATTGGGTACGTACCGGGCCCCTA
GTATGTATGTAAGTTAATAAAACCCATTTTTGCGGAAAGTAGATAAAAAAAACATTTTTTTTTTTTACTG
CACTGGATATCATTGAACTTATCTGATCAGTTTTAAATTTACTTCGATCCAAGGGTATTTGATGTACCAG
GTTCTTTCGATTACCTCTCACTCAAAATGACATTCCACTCAAAGTCAGCGCTGTTTGCCTCCTTCTCTGT
CCACAGAAATATCGCCGTCTCTTTCGCCGCTGCGTCCGCTATCTCTTTCGCCACCGTTTGTAGCGTTACG
TAGCGTCAATGTCCGCCTTCAGTTGCATTTTGTCAGCGGTTTCGTGACGAAGCTCCAAGCGGTTTACGCC
ATCAATTAAACACAAAGTGCTGTGCCAAAACTCCTCTCGCTTCTTATTTTTGTTTGTTTTTTGAGTGATT
GGGGTGGTGATTGGTTTTGGGTGGGTAAGCAGGGGAAAGTGTGAAAAATCCCGGCAATGGGCCAAGAGGA
TCAGGAGCTATTAATTCGCGGAGGCAGCAAACACCCATCTGCCGAGCATCTGAACAATGTGAGTAGTACA
TGTGCATACATCTTAAGTTCACTTGATCTATAGGAACTGCGATTGCAACATCAAATTGTCTGCGGCGTGA
GAACTGCGACCCACAAAAATCCCAAACCGCAATTGCACAAACAAATAGTGACACGAAACAGATTATTCTG
GTAGCTGTTCTCGCTATATAAGACAATTTTTGAGATCATATCATGATCAAGACATCTAAAGGCATTCATT
TTCGACTATATTCTTTTTTACAAAAAATATAACAACCAGATATTTTAAGCTGATCCTAGATGCACAAAAA
ATAAATAAAAGTATAAACCTACTTCGTAGGATACTTCGGGGTACTTTTTGTTCGGGGTTAGATGAGCATA
ACGCTTGTAGTTGATATTTGAGATCCCCTATCATTGCAGGGTGACAGCGGAGCGGCTTCGCAGAGCTGCA
TTAACCAGGGCTTCGGGCAGGCCAAAAACTACGGCACGCTCCGGCCACCCAGTCCGCCGGAGGACTCCGG
TTCAGGGAGCGGCCAACTAGCCGAGAACCTCACCTATGCCTGGCACAATATGGACATCTTTGGGGCGGTC
AATCAGCCGGGCTCCGGATGGCGGCAGCTGGTCAACCGGACACGCGGACTATTCTGCAACGAGCGACACA
TACCGGCGCCCAGGAAACATTTGCTCAAGAACGGTGAGTTTCTATTCGCAGTCGGCTGATCTGTGTGAAA
TCTTAATAAAGGGTCCAATTACCAATTTGAAACTCAGTTTGCGGCGTGGCCTATCCGGGCGAACTTTTGG
CCGTGATGGGCAGTTCCGGTGCCGGAAAGACGACCCTGCTGAATGCCCTTGCCTTTCGATCGCCGCAGGG
CATCCAAGTATCGCCATCCGGGATGCGACTGCTCAATGGCCAACCTGTGGACGCCAAGGAGATGCAGGCC
AGGTGCGCCTATGTCCAGCAGGATGACCTCTTTATCGGCTCCCTAACGGCCAGGGAACACCTGATTTTCC
AGGCCATGGTGCGGATGCCACGACATCTGACCTATCGGCAGCGAGTGGCCCGCGTGGATCAGGTGATCCA
GGAGCTTTCGCTCAGCAAATGTCAGCACACGATCATCGGTGTGCCCGGCAGGGTGAAAGGTCTGTCCGGC
GGAGAAAGGAAGCGTCTGGCATTCGCCTCCGAGGCACTAACCGATCCGCCGCTTCTGATCTGCGATGAGC
CCACCTCCGGACTGGACTCATTTACCGCCCACAGCGTCGTCCAGGTGCTGAAGAAGCTGTCGCAGAAGGG
CAAGACCGTCATCCTGACCATTCATCAGCCGTCTTCCGAGCTGTTTGAGCTCTTTGACAAGATCCTTCTG
ATGGCCGAGGGCAGGGTAGCTTTCTTGGGCACTCCCAGCGAAGCCGTCGACTTCTTTTCCTAGTGAGTTC
GATGTGTTTATTAAGGGTATCTAGCATTACATTACATCTCAACTCCTATCCAGCGTGGGTGCCCAGTGTC
CTACCAACTACAATCCGGCGGACTTTTACGTACAGGTGTTGGCCGTTGTGCCCGGACGGGAGATCGAGTC
CCGTGATCGGATCGCCAAGATATGCGACAATTTTGCTATTAGCAAAGTAGCCCGGGATATGGAGCAGTTG
TTGGCCACCAAAAATTTGGAGAAGCCACTGGAGCAGCCGGAGAATGGGTACACCTACAAGGCCACCTGGT
TCATGCAGTTCCGGGCGGTCCTGTGGCGATCCTGGCTGTCGGTGCTCAAGGAACCACTCCTCGTAAAAGT
GCGACTTATTCAGACAACGGTGAGTGGTTCCAGTGGAAACAAATGATATAACGCTTACAATTCTTGGAAA
CAAATTCGCTAGATTTTAGTTAGAATTGCCTGATTCCACACCCTTCTTAGTTTTTTTCAATGAGATGTAT
AGTTTATAGTTTTGCAGAAAATAAATAAATTTCATTTAACTCGCGAACATGTTGAAGATATGAATATTAA
TGAGATGCGAGTAACATTTTAATTTGCAGATGGTTGCCATCTTGATTGGCCTCATCTTTTTGGGCCAACA
ACTCACGCAAGTGGGCGTGATGAATATCAACGGAGCCATCTTCCTCTTCCTGACCAACATGACCTTTCAA
AACGTCTTTGCCACGATAAATGTAAGTCTTGTTTAGAATACATTTGCATATTAATAATTTACTAACTTTC
TAATGAATCGATTCGATTTAGGTGTTCACCTCAGAGCTGCCAGTTTTTATGAGGGAGGCCCGAAGTCGAC
TTTATCGCTGTGACACATACTTTCTGGGCAAAACGATTGCCGAATTACCGCTTTTTCTCACAGTGCCACT
GGTCTTCACGGCGATTGCCTATCCGATGATCGGACTGCGGGCCGGAGTGCTGCACTTCTTCAACTGCCTG
GCGCTGGTCACTCTGGTGGCCAATGTGTCAACGTCCTTCGGATATCTAATATCCTGCGCCAGCTCCTCGA
CCTCGATGGCGCTGTCTGTGGGTCCGCCGGTTATCATACCATTCCTGCTCTTTGGCGGCTTCTTCTTGAA
CTCGGGCTCGGTGCCAGTATACCTCAAATGGTTGTCGTACCTCTCATGGTTCCGTTACGCCAACGAGGGT
CTGCTGATTAACCAATGGGCGGACGTGGAGCCGGGCGAAATTAGCTGCACATCGTCGAACACCACGTGCC
CCAGTTCGGGCAAGGTCATCCTGGAGACGCTTAACTTCTCCGCCGCCGATCTGCCGCTGGACTACGTGGG
TCTGGCCATTCTCATCGTGAGCTTCCGGGTGCTCGCATATCTGGCTCTAAGACTTCGGGCCCGACGCAAG
GAGTAGCCGACATATATCCGAAATAACTGCTTGTTTTTTTTTTTTACCATTATTACCATCGTGTTTACTG
TTTATTGCCCCCTCAAAAAGCTAATGTAATTATATTTGTGCCAATAAAAACAAGATATGACCTATAGAAT
ACAAGTATTTCCCCTTCGAACATCCCCACAAGTAGACTTTGGATTTGTCTTCTAACCAAAAGACTTACAC
ACCTGCATACCTTACATCAAAAACTCGTTTATCGCTACATAAAACACCGGGATATATTTTTTATATACAT
ACTTTTCAAATCGCGCGCCCTCTTCATAATTCACCTCCACCACACCACGTTTCGTAGTTGCTCTTTCGCT
GTCTCCCACCCGCTCTCCGCAACACATTCACCTTTTGTTCGACGACCTTGGAGCGACTGTCGTTAGTTCC
GCGCGATTCGGTTCGCTCAAATGGTTCCGAGTGGTTCATTTCGTCTCAATAGAAATTAGTAATAAATATT
TGTATGTACAATTTATTTGCTCCAATATATTTGTATATATTTCCCTCACAGCTATATTTATTCTAATTTA
ATATTATGACTTTTTAAGGTAATTTTTTGTGACCTGTTCGGAGTGATTAGCGTTACAATTTGAACTGAAA
GTGACATCCAGTGTTTGTTCCTTGTGTAGATGCATCTCAAAAAAATGGTGGGCATAATAGTGTTGTTTAT
ATATATCAAAAATAACAACTATAATAATAAGAATACATTTAATTTAGAAAATGCTTGGATTTCACTGGAA
CTAGGCTAGCATAACTTCGTATAATGTATGCTATACGAAGTTATGCTAGCGGATCCTGGCCACGTAATAA
GTGTGCGTTGAATTTATTCGCAAAAACATTGCATATTTTCGGCAAAGTAAAATTTTGTTGCATACCTTAT
CAAAAAATAAGTGCTGCATACTTTTTAGAGAAACCAAATAATTTTTTATTGCATACCCGTTTTTAATAAA
ATACATTGCATACCCTCTTTTAATAAAAAATATTGCATACTTTGACGAAACAAATTTTCGTTGCATACCC
AATAAAAGATTATTATATTGCATACCCGTTTTTAATAAAATACATTGCATACCCTCTTTTAATAAAAAAT
ATTGCATACGTTGACGAAACAAATTTTCGTTGCATACCCAATAAAAGATTATTATATTGCATACCTTTTC
TTGCCATACCATTTAGCCGATCAATTGTGCTCGGCAACAGTATATTTGTGGTGTGCCAACCAACAACAGA
TCCAAGCTGGCCGCGGCTCGATCCGCTTGCATGCCTGCAGGTCGGAGTACTGTCCTCCGAGCGGAGTACT
GTCCTCCGAGCGGAGTACTGTCCTCCGAGCGGAGTACTGTCCTCCGAGCGGAGTACTGTCCTCCGAGCGG
AAGCTTGCATGCCTGCAGGTCGGAGTACTGTCCTCCGAGCGGAGTACTGTCCTCCGAGCGGAGTACTGTC
CTCCGAGCGGAGTACTGTCCTCCGAGCGGAGTACTGTCCTCCGAGCGGAGACTCTAGCGAGCTCGCCCGG
GGATCGAGCGCAGCGGTATAAAAGGGCGCGGGGTGGCTGAGAGCATCAGTTGTGAATGAATGTTCGAGCC
GAGCAGACGTGCCGCTGCCTTCGTTAATATCCTTTGAATAAGCCAACTTTGAATCACAAGACGCATACCA
AACGAATTCGCAGATCTGCGGCCGCGGCTCGAGGGTACCTCTAGAGGATCTTTGTGAAGGAACCTTACTT
CTGTGGTGTGACATAATTGGACAAACTACCTACAGAGATTTAAAGCTCTAAGGTAAATATAAAATTTTTA
AGTGTATAATGTGTTAAACTACTGATTCTAATTGTTTGTGTATTTTAGATTCCAACCTATGGAACTGATG
AATGGGAGCAGTGGTGGAATGCCTTTAATGAGGAAAACCTGTTTTGCTCAGAAGAAATGCCATCTAGTGA
TGATGAGGCTACTGCTGACTCTCAACATTCTACTCCTCCAAAAAAGAAGAGAAAGGTAGAAGACCCCAAG
GACTTTCCTTCAGAATTGCTAAGTTTTTTGAGTCATGCTGTGTTTAGTAATAGAACTCTTGCTTGCTTTG
CTATTTACACCACAAAGGAAAAAGCTGCACTGCTATACAAGAAAATTATGGAAAAATATTTGATGTATAG
TGCCTTGACTAGAGATCATAATCAGCCATACCACATTTGTAGAGGTTTTACTTGCTTTAAAAAACCTCCC
ACACCTCCCCCTGAACCTGAAACATAAAATGAATGCAATTGTTGTTGTTAACTTGTTTATTGCAGCTTAT
AATGGTTACAAATAAAGCAATAGCATCACAAATTTCACAAATAAAGCATTTTTTTCACTGCATTCTAGTT
GTGGTTTGTCCAAACTCATCAATGTATCTTATCATGTCTGGATCTTGGCCACGTAATAAGTGTGCGTTGA
ATTTATTCGCAAAAACATTGCATATTTTCGGCAAAGTAAAATTTTGTTGCATACCTTATCAAAAAATAAG
TGCTGCATACTTTTTAGAGAAACCAAATAATTTTTTATTGCATACCCGTTTTTAATAAAATACATTGCAT
ACCCTCTTTTAATAAAAAATATTGCATACTTTGACGAAACAAATTTTCGTTGCATACCCAATAAAAGATT
ATTATATTGCATACCCGTTTTTAATAAAATACATTGCATACCCTCTTTTAATAAAAAATATTGCATACGT
TGACGAAACAAATTTTCGTTGCATACCCAATAAAAGATTATTATATTGCATACCTTTTCTTGCCATACCA
TTTAGCCGATCAATTGTGCTCGGCAACAGTATATTTGTGGTGTGCCAACCAACAACGGATCCACTAGTGT
CGACGATGTAGGTCACGGTCTCGAAGCCGCGGTGCGGGTGCCAGGGCGTGCCCTTGGGCTCCCCGGGCGC
GTACTCCACCTCACCCATCTGGTCCATCATGATGAACGGGTCGAGGTGGCGGTAGTTGATCCCGGCGAAC
GCGCGGCGCACCGGGAAGCCCTCGCCCTCGAAACCGCTGGGCGCGGTGGTCACGGTGAGCACGGGACGTG
CGACGGCGTCGGCGGGTGCGGATACGCGGGGCAGCGTCAGCGGGTTCTCGACGGTCACGGCGGGCATGTC
GACACTAGTTCTAGCCAGCTTTTGTTCCCTTTAGTGAGGGTTAATTTCGAGCTTGGCGTAATCATGGTCA
TAGCTGTTTCCTGTGTGAAATTGTTATCCGCTCACAATTCCACACAACATACGAGCCGGAAGCATAAAGT
GTAAAGCCTGGGGTGCCTAATGAGTGAGCTAACTCACATTAATTGCGTTGCGCTCACTGCCCGCTTTCCA
GTCGGGAAACCTGTCGTGCCAGCTGCATTAATGAATCGGCCAACGCGCGGGGAGAGGCGGTTTGCGTATT
GGGCGCTCTTCCGCTTCCTCGCTCACTGACTCGCTGCGCTCGGTCGTTCGGCTGCGGCGAGCGGTATCAG
CTCACTCAAAGGCGGTAATACGGTTATCCACAGAATCAGGGGATAACGCAGGAAAGAACATGTGAGCAAA
AGGCCAGCAAAAGGCCAGGAACCGTAAAAAGGCCGCGTTGCTGGCGTTTTTCCATAGGCTCCGCCCCCCT
GACGAGCATCACAAAAATCGACGCTCAAGTCAGAGGTGGCGAAACCCGACAGGACTATAAAGATACCAGG
CGTTTCCCCCTGGAAGCTCCCTCGTGCGCTCTCCTGTTCCGACCCTGCCGCTTACCGGATACCTGTCCGC
CTTTCTCCCTTCGGGAAGCGTGGCGCTTTCTCATAGCTCACGCTGTAGGTATCTCAGTTCGGTGTAGGTC
GTTCGCTCCAAGCTGGGCTGTGTGCACGAACCCCCCGTTCAGCCCGACCGCTGCGCCTTATCCGGTAACT
ATCGTCTTGAGTCCAACCCGGTAAGACACGACTTATCGCCACTGGCAGCAGCCACTGGTAACAGGATTAG
CAGAGCGAGGTATGTAGGCGGTGCTACAGAGTTCTTGAAGTGGTGGCCTAACTACGGCTACACTAGAAGA
ACAGTATTTGGTATCTGCGCTCTGCTGAAGCCAGTTACCTTCGGAAAAAGAGTTGGTAGCTCTTGATCCG
GCAAACAAACCACCGCTGGTAGCGGTGGTTTTTTTGTTTGCAAGCAGCAGATTACGCGCAGAAAAAAAGG
ATCTCAAGAAGATCCTTTGATCTTTTCTACGGGGTCTGACGCTCAGTGGAACGAAAACTCACGTTAAGGG
ATTTTGGTCATGAGATTATCAAAAAGGATCTTCACCTAGATCCTTTTAAATTAAAAATGAAGTTTTAAAT
CAATCTAAAGTATATATGAGTAAACTTGGTCTGACAGTTACCAATGCTTAATCAGTGAGGCACCTATCTC
AGCGATCTGTCTATTTCGTTCATCCATAGTTGCCTGACTCCCCGTCGTGTAGATAACTACGATACGGGAG
GGCTTACCATCTGGCCCCAGTGCTGCAATGATACCGCGAGACCCACGCTCACCGGCTCCAGATTTATCAG
CAATAAACCAGCCAGCCGGAAGGGCCGAGCGCAGAAGTGGTCCTGCAACTTTATCCGCCTCCATCCAGTC
TATTAATTGTTGCCGGGAAGCTAGAGTAAGTAGTTCGCCAGTTAATAGTTTGCGCAACGTTGTTGCCATT
GCTACAGGCATCGTGGTGTCACGCTCGTCGTTTGGTATGGCTTCATTCAGCTCCGGTTCCCAACGATCAA
GGCGAGTTACATGATCCCCCATGTTGTGCAAAAAAGCGGTTAGCTCCTTCGGTCCTCCGATCGTTGTCAG
AAGTAAGTTGGCCGCAGTGTTATCACTCATGGTTATGGCAGCACTGCATAATTCTCTTACTGTCATGCCA
TCCGTAAGATGCTTTTCTGTGACTGGTGAGTACTCAACCAAGTCATTCTGAGAATAGTGTATGCGGCGAC
CGAGTTGCTCTTGCCCGGCGTCAATACGGGATAATACCGCGCCACATAGCAGAACTTTAAAAGTGCTCAT
CATTGGAAAACGTTCTTCGGGGCGAAAACTCTCAAGGATCTTACCGCTGTTGAGATCCAGTTCGATGTAA
CCCACTCGTGCACCCAACTGATCTTCAGCATCTTTTACTTTCACCAGCGTTTCTGGGTGAGCAAAAACAG
GAAGGCAAAATGCCGCAAAAAAGGGAATAAGGGCGACACGGAAATGTTGAATACTCATACTCTTCCTTTT
TCAATATTATTGAAGCATTTATCAGGGTTATTGTCTCATGAGCGGATACATATTTGAATGTATTTAGAAA
AATAAACAAATAGGGGTTCCGCGCACATTTCCCCGAAAAGTGCCAC
