>Addgene plasmid #35200 | pBID-UASC | addgene partial sequence | sequence record 43772 | SV40pA-R 5'-GAAATTTGTGATGCTATTGC-3'
CAACAATTGCATTCATTTTATGTTTCAGGTTCAGGGGGAGGTGTGGGAGGTTTTTTAAAGCAAGTAAAAC
CTCTACAAATGTGGTATGGCTGATTATGATCTCTAGTCAAGGCACTATACATCAAATATTTTTCCATAAT
TTTCTTGTATAGCAGTGCAGCTTTTTCCTTTGTGGTGTAAATAGCAAAGCAAGCAAGAGTTCTATTACTA
AACACAGCATGACTCAAAAAACTTAGCAATTCTGAAGGAAAGTCCTTGGGGTCTTCTACCTTTCTCTTCT
TTTTTGGAGGAGTAGAATGTTGAGAGTCAGCAGTAGCCTCATCATCACTAGATGGCATTTCTTCTGAGCA
AAACAGGTTTTCCTCATTAAAGGCATTCCACCACTGCTCCCATTCATCAGTTCCATAGGTTGGAATCTAA
AATACACAAACAATTAGAATCAGTAGTTTAACACATTATACACTTAAAAATTTTATATTTACCTTAGAGC
TTTAAATCTCTGTAGGTAGTTTGTCCAATTATGTCACACCACAGAAGTAAGGTTCCTTCACAAAGATCCT
CTAGAGGTACCCTCGAGCCGCGGCCGCAGATCTGCGAATTCGTTTGGTATGCGTCTTGTGATTCAAAGTT
GGCTTATTCAAAGGATATTAACGAAGGCAGCGGCACGTCTGCTCGGCTCGAACATTCATTCACAACTGAT
GCTCTCAGCCACCCCGCGCCCTTTTATACCGCTGCGCTCGATCCCCGGGCGAGCTCGCTAGAGTCTCCGC
TCGGAGGACAGTACTCCGCTCGGAGGACAGTACTCCGCTCGGAGGACAGTACTCCGCTCGGAGGACAGTA
CTCCGCTCGGAGGACAGTACTCCGACCTGCAGGCATGCAAGCTTCCGCTCGGAGGACAGTACTCCGCTCG
GAGGACAGTACTCCGCTCGGA
