>Addgene plasmid #35200 | pBID-UASC | addgene partial sequence | sequence record 44282 | miniwhite-F 5'-TTTGTGACCTGTTCGGAGTGA-3'
TTTGTTCCTTGTGTAGATGCATCTCAAAAAAATGGTGGGCATAATAGTGTTGTTTATATATATCAAAAAT
AACAACTATAATAATAAGAATACATTTAATTTAGAAAATGCTTGGATTTCACTGGAACTAGGCTAGCATA
ACTTCGTATAATGTATGCTATACGAAGTTATGCTAGCGGATCCTGGCCACGTAATAAGTGTGCGTTGAAT
TTATTCGCAAAAACATTGCATATTTTCGGCAAAGTAAAATTTTGTTGCATACCTTATCAAAAAATAAGTG
CTGCATACTTTTTAGAGAAACCAAATAATTTTTTATTGCATACCCGTTTTTAATAAAATACATTGCATAC
CCTCTTTTAATAAAAAATATTGCATACTTTGACGAAACAAATTTTCGTTGCATACCCAATAAAAGATTAT
TATATTGCATACCCGTTTTTAATAAAATACATTGCATACCCTCTTTTAATAAAAAATATTGCATACGTTG
ACGAAACAAATTTTCGTTGCATACCCAATAAAAGATTATTATATTGCATACCTTTTCTTGCCATACCATT
TAGCCGATCAATTGTGCTCGGCAACAGTATATTTGTGGTGTGCCAACCAACAACAGATCCAAGCTGGCCG
CGGCTCGATCCGCTTGCATGCCTGCAGGTCGGAGTACTGTCCTCCGAGCGGAGTACTGTCCTCCGAGCGG
AGTACTGTCCTCCGAGCGGAGTACTGTCCTCCGAGCGGAGTACTGTCCTCCGAGCGGAAGCTTGCATGCC
TGCAGGTCGGAGTACTGTCCTCCGAGCGGAGTACTGTCCTCCGAGCGGAGTACTGTCCTCCGAGCGGAGT
ACTGTCCTCCGAGCGGAGTACTGTCCTCCGAGCGGAGACTCTAGCGAGCTCGCCCG
